>Addgene plasmid #74053 | pMIG-hNFATc2/C(RIT)-FLAG-AVITEV | depositor full sequence | sequence record 142273 | pMIG-hNFATc2/C(RIT)-FLAG-AVITEV sequence 9951 bps
GATAAAATAAAAGATTTTATTTAGTCTCCAGAAAAAGGGGGGAATGAAAGACCCCACCTGTAGGTTTGGC
AAGCTAGCTTAAGTAACGCCATTTTGCAAGGCATGGAAAATACATAACTGAGAATAGAGAAGTTCAGATC
AAGGTTAGGAACAGAGAGACAGCAGAATATGGGCCAAACAGGATATCTGTGGTAAGCAGTTCCTGCCCCG
GCTCAGGGCCAAGAACAGATGGTCCCCAGATGCGGTCCCGCCCTCAGCAGTTTCTAGAGAACCATCAGAT
GTTTCCAGGGTGCCCCAAGGACCTGAAAATGACCCTGTGCCTTATTTGAACTAACCAATCAGTTCGCTTC
TCGCTTCTGTTCGCGCGCTTCTGCTCCCCGAGCTCAATAAAAGAGCCCACAACCCCTCACTCGGCGCGCC
AGTCCTCCGATAGACTGCGTCGCCCGGGTACCCGTATTCCCAATAAAGCCTCTTGCTGTTTGCATCCGAA
TCGTGGACTCGCTGATCCTTGGGAGGGTCTCCTCAGATTGATTGACTGCCCACCTCGGGGGTCTTTCATT
TGGAGGTTCCACCGAGATTTGGAGACCCCTGCCTAGGGACCACCGACCCCCCCGCCGGGAGGTAAGCTGG
CCAGCGGTCGTTTCGTGTCTGTCTCTGTCTTTGTGCGTGTTTGTGCCGGCATCTAATGTTTGCGCCTGCG
TCTGTACTAGTTAGCTAACTAGCTCTGTATCTGGCGGACCCGTGGTGGAACTGACGAGTTCTGAACACCC
GGCCGCAACCCTGGGAGACGTCCCAGGGACTTTGGGGGCCGTTTTTGTGGCCCGACCTGAGGAAGGGAGT
CGATGTGGAATCCGACCCCGTCAGGATATGTGGTTCTGGTAGGAGACGAGAACCTAAAACAGTTCCCGCC
TCCGTCTGAATTTTTGCTTTCGGTTTGGAACCGAAGCCGCGCGTCTTGTCTGCTGCAGCGCTGCAGCATC
GTTCTGTGTTGTCTCTGTCTGACTGTGTTTCTGTATTTGTCTGAAAATTAGGGCCAGACTGTTACCACTC
CCTTAAGTTTGACCTTAGGTCACTGGAAAGATGTCGAGCGGATCGCTCACAACCAGTCGGTAGATGTCAA
GAAGAGACGTTGGGTTACCTTCTGCTCTGCAGAATGGCCAACCTTTAACGTCGGATGGCCGCGAGACGGC
ACCTTTAACCGAGACCTCATCACCCAGGTTAAGATCAAGGTCTTTTCACCTGGCCCGCATGGACACCCAG
ACCAGGTCCCCTACATCGTGACCTGGGAAGCCTTGGCTTTTGACCCCCCTCCCTGGGTCAAGCCCTTTGT
ACACCCTAAGCCTCCGCCTCCTCTTCCTCCATCCGCCCCGTCTCTCCCCCTTGAACCTCCTCGTTCGACC
CCGCCTCGATCCTCCCTTTATCCAGCCCTCACTCCTTCTCTAGGCGCCGGATTTAAATCCCACCATGAAC
GCCCCCGAGCGGCAGCCCCAACCCGACGGCGGGGACGCCCCAGGCCACGAGCCTGGGGGCAGCCCCCAAG
ACGAGCTTGACTTCTCCATCCTCTTCGACTATGAGTATTTGAATCCGAACGAAGAAGAGCCGAATGCACA
TAAGGTCGCCAGCCCACCCTCCGGACCCGCATACCCCGATGATGTCCTGGACTATGGCCTCAAGCCATAC
AGCCCCCTTGCTAGTCTCTCTGGCGAGCCCCCCGGCCGATTCGGAGAGCCGGATAGGGTAGGGCCGCAGA
AGTTTCTGAGCGCGGCCAAGCCAGCAGGGGCCTCGGGCCTGAGCCCTCGGATCGAGATCACTCCGTCCCA
CGAACTGATCCAGGCAGTGGGGCCCCTCCGCATGAGAGACGCGGGCCTCCTGGTGGAGCAGCCGCCCCTG
GCCGGGGTGGCCGCCAGCCCGAGGTTCACCCTGCCCGTGCCCGGCTTCGAGGGCTACCGCGAGCCGCTTT
GCTTGAGCCCCGCTAGCAGCGGCTCCTCTGCCAGCTTCATTTCTGACACCTTCTCCCCCTACACCTCGCC
CTGCGTCTCGCCCAATAACGGCGGGCCCGACGACCTGTGTCCGCAGTTTCAAAACATCCCTGCTCATTAT
TCCCCCAGAACCTCGCCAATAATGTCACCTCGAACCAGCCTCGCCGAGGACAGCTGCCTGGGCCGCCACT
CGCCCGTGCCCCGTCCGGCCTCCCGCTCCTCATCGCCTGGTGCCAAGCGGAGGCATTCGTGCGCCGAGGC
CTTGGTTGCCCTGCCGCCCGGAGCCTCACCCCAGCGCTCCCGGAGCCCCTCGCCGCAGCCCTCATCTCAC
GTGGCACCCCAGGACCACGGCTCCCCGGCTGGGTACCCCCCTGTGGCTGGCTCTGCCGTGATCATGGATG
CCCTGAACAGCCTCGCCACGGACTCGCCTTGTGGGATCCCCCCCAAGATGTGGAAGACCAGCCCTGACCC
CTCGCCGGTGTCTGCCGCCCCATCCAAGGCCGGCCTGCCTCGCCACATCTACCCGGCCGTGGAGTTCCTG
GGGCCCTGCGAGCAGGGCGAGAGGAGAAACTCGGCTCCAGAATCCATCCTGCTGGTTCCGCCCACTTGGC
CCAAGCCGCTGGTGCCTGCCATTCCCATCTGCAGCATCCCAGTGACTGCATCCCTCCCTCCACTTGAGTG
GCCGCTGTCCAGTCAGTCAGGCTCTTACGAGCTGCGGATCGAGGTGCAGCCCAAGCCACATCACCGGGCC
CACTATGAGACAGAAGGCAGCCGAGGGGCTGTCAAAGCTCCAACTGGAGGCCACCCTGTGGTTCAGCTCC
ATGGCTACATGGAAAACAAGCCTCTGGGACTTCAGATCTTCATTGGGACAGCTGATGAGGCCGCCCTTAA
GCCGCACGCCTTCTACCAGGTGCACCGAATCACGGGGAAAACTGTCACCACCACCAGCTATGAGAAGATA
GTGGGCAACACCAAAGTCCTGGAGATCCCCTTGGAGCCCAAAAACAACATGAGGGCAACCATCGACTGTG
CGGGGATCTTGAAGCTTAGAAACGCCGACATTGAGCTGCGGAAAGGCGAGGCCGACATTGGAAGAAAGAA
CACGCGGGTGAGACTGGTTTTCCGAGTTCACATCCCAGAGTCCAGTGGCAGAATCGTCTCTTTACAGACT
GCATCTAACCCCATCGAGTGCTCCCAGCGATCTGCTCACGAGCTGCCCATGGTTGAAAGACAAGACACAG
ACAGCTGCCTGGTCTATGGCGGCCAGCAAATGATCCTCACGGGGCAGAACTTTACATCCGAGTCCAAAGT
TGTGTTTACTGAGAAGACCACAGATGGACAGCAAATTTGGGAGATGGAAGCCACGGTGGATAAGGACAAG
AGCCAGCCCAACATGCTTTTTGTTGAGATCCCTGAATATCGGAACAAGCATATCCGCACACCTGTAAAAG
TGAACTTCTACGTCATCAATGGGAAGAGAAAACGAAGTCAGCCTCAGCACTTTACCTACCACCCAGTCCC
AGCCATCAAGACGGAGCCCACGGATGAATATGACCCCACTCTGATCTGCAGCCCCACCCATGGAGGCCTG
GGGAGCCAGCCTTACTACCCCCAGCACCCGATGGTGGCCGAGTCCCCCTCCTGCCTCGTGGCCACCATGG
CTCCCTGCCAGCAGTTCCGCACGGGGCTCTCATCCCCTGACGCCCGCTACCAGCAACAGAACCCAGCGGC
CGTACTCTACCAGCGGAGCAAGAGCCTGAGCCCCAGCCTGCTGGGCTATCAGCAGCCGGCCCTCATGGCC
GCCCCGCTGTCCCTTGCGGACGCTCACCGCTCTGTGCTGGTGCACGCCGGCTCCCAGGGCCAGAGCTCAG
CCCTGCTCCACCCCTCTCCGACCAACCAGCAGGCCTCGCCTGTGATCCACTACTCACCCACCAACCAGCA
GCTGCGCTGCGGAAGCCACCAGGAGTTCCAGCACATCATGTACTGCGAGAATTTCGCACCAGGCACCACC
AGACCTGGCCCGCCCCCGGTCAGTCAAGGTCAGAGGCTGAGCCCGGGTTCCTACCCCACAGTCATTCAGC
AGCAGAATGCCACGAGCCAAAGAGCCGCCAAAAACGGACCCCCGGTCAGTGACCAAAAGGAAGTATTACC
TGCGGGGGTGACCATTAAACAGGAGCAGAACTTGGACCAGACCTACTTGGATGATGTTAATGAAATTATC
AGGAAGGAGTTTTCAGGACCTCCTGCCAGAAATCAGACGTACGTAGATTACAAGGATGACGACGATAAGC
TTGTAGAGAACCTGTACTTCCAGGGCGTTAACGGCGGTGGCCTGAACGATATCTTCGAGGCACAGAAAAT
CGAATGGCATGAGGTTAACTGAGCGATCGCTTATAAGCGGCCGCGTCGAGGTCGAGGTCGACGGTATCGA
TAAGCTTGATATCGAATTCCGCCCCCCCCCCTAACGTTACTGGCCGAAGCCGCTTGGAATAAGGCCGGTG
TGCGTTTGTCTATATGTTATTTTCCACCATATTGCCGTCTTTTGGCAATGTGAGGGCCCGGAAACCTGGC
CCTGTCTTCTTGACGAGCATTCCTAGGGGTCTTTCCCCTCTCGCCAAAGGAATGCAAGGTCTGTTGAATG
TCGTGAAGGAAGCAGTTCCTCTGGAAGCTTCTTGAAGACAAACAACGTCTGTAGCGACCCTTTGCAGGCA
GCGGAACCCCCCACCTGGCGACAGGTGCCTCTGCGGCCAAAAGCCACGTGTATAAGATACACCTGCAAAG
GCGGCACAACCCCAGTGCCACGTTGTGAGTTGGATAGTTGTGGAAAGAGTCAAATGGCTCTCCTCAAGCG
TATTCAACAAGGGGCTGAAGGATGCCCAGAAGGTACCCCATTGTATGGGATCTGATCTGGGGCCTCGGTG
CACATGCTTTACATGTGTTTAGTCGAGGTTAAAAAAACGTCTAGGCCCCCCGAACCACGGGGACGTGGTT
TTCCTTTGAAAAACACGATGATAATATGGCCACAACCATGGTGAGCAAGGGCGAGGAGCTGTTCACCGGG
GTGGTGCCCATCCTGGTCGAGCTGGACGGCGACGTAAACGGCCACAAGTTCAGCGTGTCTGGCGAGGGCG
AGGGCGATGCCACCTACGGCAAGCTGACCCTGAAGTTCATCTGCACCACCGGCAAGCTGCCCGTGCCCTG
GCCCACCCTCGTGACCACCCTGACCTACGGCGTGCAGTGCTTCAGCCGCTACCCCGACCACATGAAGCAG
CACGACTTCTTCAAGTCCGCCATGCCCGAAGGCTACGTCCAGGAGCGCACCATCTTCTTCAAGGACGACG
GCAACTACAAGACCCGCGCCGAGGTGAAGTTCGAGGGCGACACCCTGGTGAACCGCATCGAGCTGAAGGG
CATCGACTTCAAGGAGGACGGCAACATCCTGGGGCACAAGCTGGAGTACAACTACAACAGCCACAACGTC
TATATCATGGCCGACAAGCAGAAGAACGGCATCAAGGTGAACTTCAAGATCCGCCACAACATCGAGGACG
GCAGCGTGCAGCTCGCCGACCACTACCAGCAGAACACCCCCATCGGCGACGGCCCCGTGCTGCTGCCCGA
CAACCACTACCTGAGCACCCAGTCCGCCCTGAGCAAAGACCCCAACGAGAAGCGCGATCACATGGTCCTG
CTGGAGTTCGTGACCGCCGCCGGGATCACTCTCGGCATGGACGAGCTGTACAAGTAAGAATTCCTGCAGC
CCGGGGGATCCGTCGACCTGCAGCCAAGCTTATCGATAAAATAAAAGATTTTATTTAGTCTCCAGAAAAA
GGGGGGAATGAAAGACCCCACCTGTAGGTTTGGCAAGCTAGCTTAATTAACGCCATTTTGCAAGGCATGG
AAAATACATAACTGAGAATAGAGAAGTTCAGATCAAGGTTAGGAACAGAGAGACAGCAGAATATGGGCCA
AACAGGATATCTGTGGTAAGCAGTTCCTGCCCCGGCTCAGGGCCAAGAACAGATGGTCCCCAGATGCGGT
CCCGCCCTCAGCAGTTTCTAGAGAACCATCAGATGTTTCCAGGGTGCCCCAAGGACCTGAAAATGACCCT
GTGCCTTATTTGAACTAACCAATCAGTTCGCTTCTCGCTTCTGTTCGCGCGCTTCTGCTCCCCGAGCTCA
ATAAAAGAGCCCACAACCCCTCACTCGGCGCGCCAGTCCTCCGATAGACTGCGTCGCCCGGGTACCCGTG
TATCCAATAAACCCTCTTGCAGTTGCATCCGACTTGTGGTCTCGCTGTTCCTTGGGAGGGTCTCCTCTGA
GTGATTGACTACCCGTCAGCGGGGGTCTTTCATGGGTAACAGTTTCTTGAAGTTGGAGAACAACATTCTG
AGGGTAGGAGTCGAATATTAAGTAATCCTGACTCAATTAGCCACTGTTTTGAATCCACATACTCCAATAC
TCCTGAAATAGTTCATTATGGACAGCGCAGAAGAGCTGGGGAGAATTAATTCGTAATCATGGTCATAGCT
GTTTCCTGTGTGAAATTGTTATCCGCTCACAATTCCACACAACATACGAGCCGGAAGCATAAAGTGTAAA
GCCTGGGGTGCCTAATGAGTGAGCTAACTCACATTAATTGCGTTGCGCTCACTGCCCGCTTTCCAGTCGG
GAAACCTGTCGTGCCAGCTGCATTAATGAATCGGCCAACGCGCGGGGAGAGGCGGTTTGCGTATTGGGCG
CTCTTCCGCTTCCTCGCTCACTGACTCGCTGCGCTCGGTCGTTCGGCTGCGGCGAGCGGTATCAGCTCAC
TCAAAGGCGGTAATACGGTTATCCACAGAATCAGGGGATAACGCAGGAAAGAACATGTGAGCAAAAGGCC
AGCAAAAGGCCAGGAACCGTAAAAAGGCCGCGTTGCTGGCGTTTTTCCATAGGCTCCGCCCCCCTGACGA
GCATCACAAAAATCGACGCTCAAGTCAGAGGTGGCGAAACCCGACAGGACTATAAAGATACCAGGCGTTT
CCCCCTGGAAGCTCCCTCGTGCGCTCTCCTGTTCCGACCCTGCCGCTTACCGGATACCTGTCCGCCTTTC
TCCCTTCGGGAAGCGTGGCGCTTTCTCATAGCTCACGCTGTAGGTATCTCAGTTCGGTGTAGGTCGTTCG
CTCCAAGCTGGGCTGTGTGCACGAACCCCCCGTTCAGCCCGACCGCTGCGCCTTATCCGGTAACTATCGT
CTTGAGTCCAACCCGGTAAGACACGACTTATCGCCACTGGCAGCAGCCACTGGTAACAGGATTAGCAGAG
CGAGGTATGTAGGCGGTGCTACAGAGTTCTTGAAGTGGTGGCCTAACTACGGCTACACTAGAAGGACAGT
ATTTGGTATCTGCGCTCTGCTGAAGCCAGTTACCTTCGGAAAAAGAGTTGGTAGCTCTTGATCCGGCAAA
CAAACCACCGCTGGTAGCGGTGGTTTTTTTGTTTGCAAGCAGCAGATTACGCGCAGAAAAAAAGGATCTC
AAGAAGATCCTTTGATCTTTTCTACGGGGTCTGACGCTCAGTGGAACGAAAACTCACGTTAAGGGATTTT
GGTCATGAGATTATCAAAAAGGATCTTCACCTAGATCCTTTTAAATTAAAAATGAAGTTTTAAATCAATC
TAAAGTATATATGAGTAAACTTGGTCTGACAGTTACCAATGCTTAATCAGTGAGGCACCTATCTCAGCGA
TCTGTCTATTTCGTTCATCCATAGTTGCCTGACTCCCCGTCGTGTAGATAACTACGATACGGGAGGGCTT
ACCATCTGGCCCCAGTGCTGCAATGATACCGCGAGACCCACGCTCACCGGCTCCAGATTTATCAGCAATA
AACCAGCCAGCCGGAAGGGCCGAGCGCAGAAGTGGTCCTGCAACTTTATCCGCCTCCATCCAGTCTATTA
ATTGTTGCCGGGAAGCTAGAGTAAGTAGTTCGCCAGTTAATAGTTTGCGCAACGTTGTTGCCATTGCTAC
AGGCATCGTGGTGTCACGCTCGTCGTTTGGTATGGCTTCATTCAGCTCCGGTTCCCAACGATCAAGGCGA
GTTACATGATCCCCCATGTTGTGCAAAAAAGCGGTTAGCTCCTTCGGTCCTCCGATCGTTGTCAGAAGTA
AGTTGGCCGCAGTGTTATCACTCATGGTTATGGCAGCACTGCATAATTCTCTTACTGTCATGCCATCCGT
AAGATGCTTTTCTGTGACTGGTGAGTACTCAACCAAGTCATTCTGAGAATAGTGTATGCGGCGACCGAGT
TGCTCTTGCCCGGCGTCAATACGGGATAATACCGCGCCACATAGCAGAACTTTAAAAGTGCTCATCATTG
GAAAACGTTCTTCGGGGCGAAAACTCTCAAGGATCTTACCGCTGTTGAGATCCAGTTCGATGTAACCCAC
TCGTGCACCCAACTGATCTTCAGCATCTTTTACTTTCACCAGCGTTTCTGGGTGAGCAAAAACAGGAAGG
CAAAATGCCGCAAAAAAGGGAATAAGGGCGACACGGAAATGTTGAATACTCATACTCTTCCTTTTTCAAT
ATTATTGAAGCATTTATCAGGGTTATTGTCTCATGAGCGGATACATATTTGAATGTATTTAGAAAAATAA
ACAAATAGGGGTTCCGCGCACATTTCCCCGAAAAGTGCCACCTGACGTCTAAGAAACCATTATTATCATG
ACATTAACCTATAAAAATAGGCGTATCACGAGGCCCTTTCGTCTCGCGCGTTTCGGTGATGACGGTGAAA
ACCTCTGACACATGCAGCTCCCGGAGACGGTCACAGCTTGTCTGTAAGCGGATGCCGGGAGCAGACAAGC
CCGTCAGGGCGCGTCAGCGGGTGTTGGCGGGTGTCGGGGCTGGCTTAACTATGCGGCATCAGAGCAGATT
GTACTGAGAGTGCACCATATGCTGTGGAATGTGTGTCAGTTAGGGTGTGGAAAGTCCCCAGGCTCCCCAG
CAGGCAGAAGTATGCAAAGCATGCATCTCAATTAGTCAGCAACCAGGTGTGGAAAGTCCCCAGGCTCCCC
AGCAGGCAGAAGTATGCAAAGCATGCATCTCAATTAGTCAGCAACCATAGTCCCGCCCCTAACTCCGCCC
ATCCCGCCCCTAACTCCGCCCAGTTCCGCCCATTCTCCGCCCCATGGCTGACTAATTTTTTTTATTTATG
CAGAGGCCGAGGCCGCCTCTGCCTCTGAGCTATTCCAGAAGTAGTGAGGAGGCTTTTTTGGAGGCCTAGG
CTTTTGCAAAAAGCTCCCGGGAGCTTGTATATCCATTTTCGGATCTGATCAGCACGTGTTGACAATTAAT
CATCGGCATAGTATATCGGCATAGTATAATACGACAAGGTGAGGAACCATATGCGGTGTGAAATACCGCA
CAGATGCGTAAGGAGAAAATACCGCATCAGGCGCCATTCGCCATTCAGGCTGCGCAACTGTTGGGAAGGG
CGATCGGTGCGGGCCTCTTCGCTATTACGCCAGCTGGCGAAAGGGGGATGTGCTGCAAGGCGATTAAGTT
GGGTAACGCCAGGGTTTTCCCAGTCACGACGTTGTAAAACGACGGCCAGTGCCAAGCTCGCTCTCCCTTA
TGCGACTCCTGCATTAGGAAGCAGCCCAGTAGTAGGTTGAGGCCGTTGAGCACCGCCGCCGCAAGGAATG
GTGCATGCAAGGAGATGGCGCCCAACAGTCCCCCGGCCACGGGGCCTGCCACCATACCCACGCCGAAACA
AGCGCTCATGAGCCCGAAGTGGCGAGCCCGATCTTCCCCATCGGTGATGTCGGCGATATAGGCGCCAGCA
ACCGCACCTGTGGCGCCGGTGATGCCGGCCACGATGCGTCCGGCGTAGAGGATCGATTAGTCCAATTTGT
TAAAGACAGGATATCAGTGGTCCAGGCTCTAGTTTTGACTCAACAATATCACCAGCTGAAGCCTATAGAG
TACGAGCCATA
Features (pLannotate 1.2.2; 26 found; start..end, strand, type, name):
     43..560     +  LTR            5' LTR: 5' long terminal repeat from murine embryonic stem cell virus
    624..965     +  misc_feature   MESV Ψ: packaging signal of murine embryonic stem cell virus
   1032..1448    +  CDS            gag (truncated): truncated Moloney murine leukemia virus (MMLV) gag gene lacking the start codon
   1465..4239    +  CDS            NFATC2: NFAC2_HUMAN - Also known as NFAT1, NFATP. Experimental evidence at protein level: Swiss-Prot protein existence level 1. Plays a role in the inducible expression of cytokine genes in T-cells, especially in the induction of the IL-2, IL-3, IL-4, TNF-alpha or GM-CSF. Promotes invasive migration through the activation of GPC6 expression and WNT5A signaling pathway. From Homo sapiens (Human).
   4245..4269    +  CDS            3xFLAG (fragment): three tandem FLAG® epitope tags
   4309..4349    +  CDS            AviTag™ (fragment): peptide tag that allows for enzymatic biotinylation
   4392..4430    -  misc_feature   MCS (fragment): pBluescript multiple cloning site
   4532..4994    +  misc_feature   IRES: internal ribosome entry site (IRES) of the encephalomyocarditis virus (EMCV)
   5008..5724    +  CDS            EGFP: EGFP is a basic (constitutively fluorescent) green fluorescent protein published in 1996, derived from Aequorea victoria. It is reported to be a rapidly-maturing weak dimer with moderate acid sensitivity.
   5728..5751    -  misc_feature   MCS (fragment): pBluescript multiple cloning site
   5818..6333    +  LTR            3' LTR: 3' long terminal repeat from murine embryonic stem cell virus
   6526..6542    -  protein_bind   lac operator: The lac repressor binds to the lac operator to inhibit transcription in E. coli. This inhibition can be relieved by adding lactose or isopropyl-β-D-thiogalactopyranoside (IPTG). lac repressor encoded by lacI
   6550..6580    -  promoter       lac promoter: promoter for the E. coli lac operon
   6595..6616    -  protein_bind   CAP binding site: CAP binding activates transcription in the presence of cAMP. E. coli catabolite activator protein
   6629..6721    -  CDS            lacI (fragment): lac repressor; lacI; The lac repressor binds to the lac operator to inhibit transcription in E. coli. This inhibition can be relieved by adding lactose or isopropyl-β-D-thiogalactopyranoside (IPTG).
   6904..7492    -  rep_origin     ori: high-copy-number ColE1/pMB1/pBR322/pUC origin of replication
   7663..8523    -  CDS            AmpR: β-lactamase; bla; confers resistance to ampicillin, carbenicillin, and related antibiotics
   8524..8628    -  promoter       AmpR promoter: bla
   8723..8758    +  CDS            rop (fragment): Rop protein, which maintains plasmids at low copy number; rop
   8860..8912    +  misc_feature   bom (fragment): basis of mobility region from pBR322
   8921..9250    +  promoter       SV40 promoter: SV40 enhancer and early promoter
   9298..9345    +  promoter       EM7 promoter: synthetic bacterial promoter&nbsp
   9356..9411    +  misc_feature   bom (fragment): basis of mobility region from pBR322
   9417..9571    -  CDS            lacZα (fragment): LacZα fragment of β-galactosidase; lacZ fragment
   9579..9854    -  CDS            TcR (fragment): tetracycline efflux protein; tet; confers resistance to tetracycline
   9852..1       +  CDS            env (fragment) (across the origin): murine leukemia virus gPr80 envelope polyprotein precursor; env; proteolytically cleaved into gp70SU and p15TM subunits
