[The description below was written by a language model from this plasmid's Addgene catalogue record and pLannotate feature annotations shown in this document.]
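Description:
pMIG-hNFATc2/C(RIT)-FLAG-AVITEV is a gammaretroviral expression plasmid of about 10 kb built on pMSCV-IRES-GFP (pMIG), intended for transducing mammalian cells. It is propagated in E. coli through a high-copy ColE1/pUC-type origin with ampicillin resistance. The proviral region is flanked by murine embryonic stem cell virus 5' and 3' LTRs and carries the Ψ packaging signal followed by a truncated gag segment lacking its start codon, so the transcript can be packaged into virions when the viral proteins are provided in trans. The depositor added an SV40 origin to the backbone, which matches the SV40 enhancer/early promoter region annotated outside the LTRs. Several short backbone remnants (lacI, lacZα, TcR, rop, bom and env fragments) are also annotated and appear to have no function.

The 5' LTR drives a bicistronic transcript. The first cistron encodes human NFATc2 (NFAT1) isoform C carrying the RIT substitutions (R466A, I467A, T533A), which abrogate the interaction with AP-1, plus one silent nucleotide change. The C terminus is fused to a FLAG epitope and an Avi-TEV tag. The AviTag is biotinylated when E. coli BirA biotin ligase is coexpressed, and the TEV site allows protease cleavage; the TEV site itself is not annotated in the feature table. An EMCV IRES then directs translation of EGFP, which serves as the marker for identifying or sorting transduced cells, as there is no mammalian drug-resistance gene. The design suits biotin-based affinity capture of NFATc2 complexes with TEV release. The associated study concerned NFAT-associated proteins in T cells, where this mutant would help distinguish AP-1-dependent interactions.
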