Addgene plasmid #74053: pMIG-hNFATc2/C(RIT)-FLAG-AVITEV
Purpose: retroviral expression plasmid for human NFATc2/C (with RIT mutation abrogating AP1 binding) with C-terminal BirA-biotinylation signal and TEV celavage site
Depositing lab: Ria Baumgrass. Depositing organization: Deutsches Rheuma-Forschungszentrum Berlin (DRFZ). Publication: Identification of Novel Nuclear Factor of Activated T Cells (NFAT)-Associated Proteins in T cells. Gabriel CH, Gross F, Karl M, Stephanowitz H, Hennig AF, Weber M, Gryzik S, Bachmann I, Hecklau K, Wienands J, Schuchhardt J, Herzel H, Radbruch A, Krause E, Baumgrass R. J Biol Chem. 2016 Sep 16. pii: jbc.M116.739326. 10.1074/jbc.M116.739326 PubMed 27637333.
Backbone
  Vector backbone: pMSCV-IRES-GFP (pMIG)
  Backbone size w/o insert (bp): 7200
  Total vector size (bp): 9951
  Modifications to backbone: added SV40 ori
  Vector type: Mammalian Expression, Retroviral
  Selectable markers: GFP
Growth in bacteria
  Bacterial resistance: Ampicillin, 100 μg/mL
  Growth temperature: 37°C
  Growth strain: NEB Stable
  Copy number: Unknown
Gene/Insert
  Gene/Insert name: human NFATc2, isoform C (alt names: NFAT1; nuclear factor of activated T-cells 2)
  Species: H. sapiens (human)
  Insert size (bp): 2900
  Mutation: silent mutation A1723C in the sequence of NM_173091.3 (A1503C position in ORF of the vector); RIT mutations (R466A-I467A-T533A) abbrogating AP-1 interaction
  GenBank ID: NM_173091.3 Gene-ID: 4773
  Entrez Gene: NFATC2 (a.k.a. JCOSL, NFAT1, NFATP)
  Promoter: pMSCV-LTRs
  Tag / fusion protein: FLAG (C terminal on insert); AVI-TEV (C terminal on insert)
  Cloning method: Restriction Enzyme; 5′ cloning site SacII (not destroyed); 3′ cloning site SnaB1, Sgf1 (not destroyed)
  Sequencing primers: 5′ CGTTCGACCCCGCCTCGATCC; 3′ AGCTTGATATCGAATTCCG
Terms and licenses: Academic/Nonprofit Terms; Industry Terms: Not Available to Industry
Depositor comments: The Avi-Tev-Tag is biotinylated by BirA E.coli biotin ligase when coexpressed, and can be cleaved by TEV protease. RIT mutation as described for mouse NFAT in Macian et al, EMBO J. (2000), 19, issue 17, p4783ff.
How to cite: pMIG-hNFATc2/C(RIT)-FLAG-AVITEV was a gift from Ria Baumgrass (Addgene plasmid # 74053 ; http://n2t.net/addgene:74053 ; RRID:Addgene_74053)
