>Addgene plasmid #74053 | pMIG-hNFATc2/C(RIT)-FLAG-AVITEV | addgene partial sequence | sequence record 147398 | IRES-R 5'-CCTCACATTGCCAAAAGACG-3'
ATCAAGCTTATCGATACCGTCGACCTCGACCTCGACGCGGCCGCTTATAAGCGATCGCTCAGTTAACCTC
ATGCCATTCGATTTTCTGTGCCTCGAAGATATCGTTCAGGCCACCGCCGTTAACGCCCTGGAAGTACAGG
TTCTCTACAAGCTTATCGTCGTCATCCTTGTAATCTACGTACGTCTGATTTCTGGCAGGAGGTCCTGAAA
ACTCCTTCCTGATAATTTCATTAACATCATCCAAGTAGGTCTGGTCCAAGTTCTGCTCCTGTTTAATGGT
CACCCCCGCAGGTAATACTTCCTTTTGGTCACTGACCGGGGGTCCGTTTTTGGCGGCTCTTTGGCTCGTG
GCATTCTGCTGCTGAATGACTGTGGGGTAGGAACCCGGGCTCAGCCTCTGACCTTGACTGACCGGGGGCG
GGCCAGGTCTGGTGGTGCCTGGTGCGAAATTCTCGCAGTACATGATGTGCTGGAACTCCTGGTGGCTTCC
GCAGCGCAGCTGCTGGTTGGTGGGTGAGTAGTGGATCACAGGCGAGGCCTGCTGGTTGGTCGGAGAGGGG
TGGAGCAGGGCTGA
