>Addgene plasmid #74053 | pMIG-hNFATc2/C(RIT)-FLAG-AVITEV | addgene partial sequence | sequence record 147400 | pBABE5 5'-CTTTATCCAGCCCTCAC-3'
ATGAACGCCCCCGAGCGGCAGCCCCAACCCGACGGCGGGGACGCCCCAGGCCACGAGCCTGGGGGCAGCC
CCCAAGACGAGCTTGACTTCTCCATCCTCTTCGACTATGAGTATTTGAATCCGAACGAAGAAGAGCCGAA
TGCACATAAGGTCGCCAGCCCACCCTCCGGACCCGCATACCCCGATGATGTCCTGGACTATGGCCTCAAG
CCATACAGCCCCCTTGCTAGTCTCTCTGGCGAGCCCCCCGGCCGATTCGGAGAGCCGGATAGGGTAGGGC
CGCAGAAGTTTCTGAGCGCGGCCAAGCCAGCAGGGGCCTCGGGCCTGAGCCCTCGGATCGAGATCACTCC
GTCCCACGAACTGATCCAGGCAGTGGGGCCCCTCCGCATGAGAGACGCGGGCCTCCTGGTGGAGCAGCCG
CCCCTGGCCGGGGTGGCCGCCAGCCCGAGGTTCACCCTGCCCGTGCCCGGCTTCGAGGGCTACCGCGAGC
CGCTTTGCTTGAGCCCCGCTAGCAGCGGCTCCTCTGCCAGCTTCATTTCTGACACCTTCTCCCCCTACAC
CTCGCCCTGCGTCTCGCCCAATAACGGCGGGCCCGACGACCTGTGTCCGCAGTTTCAAAACATCCCTGCT
CATTATTCCCCCAGAACCTCGCCAATAATGTCACCTCGAACCAGCCTCGCCGAGGACAGCTGCCTGGGCC
GCC
