>Addgene plasmid #74053 | pMIG-hNFATc2/C(RIT)-FLAG-AVITEV | addgene partial sequence | sequence record 147401 | mNfat1-F3 5'-CATTCCCATCTGCAGCATCC-3'
GTGGCCGCTGTCCAGTCAGTCAGGCTCTTACGAGCTGCGGATCGAGGTGCAGCCCAAGCCACATCACCGG
GCCCACTATGAGACAGAAGGCAGCCGAGGGGCTGTCAAAGCTCCAACTGGAGGCCACCCTGTGGTTCAGC
TCCATGGCTACATGGAAAACAAGCCTCTGGGACTTCAGATCTTCATTGGGACAGCTGATGAGGCCGCCCT
TAAGCCGCACGCCTTCTACCAGGTGCACCGAATCACGGGGAAAACTGTCACCACCACCAGCTATGAGAAG
ATAGTGGGCAACACCAAAGTCCTGGAGATCCCCTTGGAGCCCAAAAACAACATGAGGGCAACCATCGACT
GTGCGGGGATCTTGAAGCTTAGAAACGCCGACATTGAGCTGCGGAAAGGCGAGGCCGACATTGGAAGAAA
GAACACGCGGGTGAGACTGGTTTTCCGAGTTCACATCCCAGAGTCCAGTGGCAGAATCGTCTCTTTACAG
ACTGCATCTAACCCCATCGAGTGCTCCCAGCGATCTGCTCACGAGCTGCCCATGGTTGAAAGACAAGACA
CAGACAGCTGCCTGGTCTATGGCGGCCAGCAAATGATCCTCACGGGGCAGAACTTTACATCCGAGTCCAA
AGTTGTGTTTACTGAGAAGACCACAGATGGACAGCAAATTTGGGAGATGGAAGCCACGGTGGATAAGGAC
AAGAGCCAGCCCAACATGCTTTTTGTTGAGATCCCTGAATATCGGAACAAGCATATCCGCACACCTGTAA
AAGTGAACTTCTACGTCATCAATGG
